>Addgene plasmid #127531 | INCTbiosyn-pAct-AtINT5 | addgene full sequence | sequence record 250848 | Addgene NGS Result
TCGGTGATGACGGTGAAAACCTCTGACACATGCAGCTCCCGGAGACGGTCACAGCTTGTCTGTAAGCGGA
TGCCGGGAGCAGACAAGCCCGTCAGGGCGCGTCAGCGGGTGTTGGCGGGTGTCGGGGCTGGCTTAACTAT
GCGGCATCAGAGCAGATTGTACTGAGAGTGCACCATATGCGGTGTGAAATACCGCACAGATGCGTAAGGA
GAAAATACCGCATCAGGCGCCATTCGCCATTCAGGCTGCGCAACTGTTGGGAAGGGCGATCGGTGCGGGC
CTCTTCGCTATTACGCCAGCTGGCGAAAGGGGGATGTGCTGCAAGGCGATTAAGTTGGGTAACGCCAGGG
TTTTCCCAGTCACGACGTTGTAAAACGACGGCCAGTGAATTCGAGCTCGGTACCTCGCGAATGCATCTAG
ATATCGGATCCCAAAATTTAGAACGAACTTAATTATGATCTCAAATACATTGATACATATCTCATCTAGA
TCTAGGTTATCATTATGTAAGAAAGTTTTGACGAATATGGCACGACAAAATGGCTAGACTCGATGTAATT
GGTATCTCAACTCAACATTATACTTATACCAAACATTAGTTAGACAAAATTTAAACAACTATTTTTTATG
TATGCAAGAGTCAGCATATGTATAATTGATTCAGAATCGTTTTGACGAGTTCGGATGTAGTAGTAGCCAT
TATTTAATGTACATACTAATCGTGAATAGTGAATATGATGAAACATTGTATCTTATTGTATAAATATCCA
TAAACACATCATGAAAGACACTTTCTTTCACGGTCTGAATTAATTATGATACAATTCTAATAGAAAACGA
ATTAAATTACGTTGAATTGTATGAAATCTAATTGAACAAGCCAACCACGACGACGACTAACGTTGCCTGG
ATTGACTCGGTTTAAGTTAACCACTAAAAAAACGGAGCTGTCATGTAACACGCGGATCGAGCAGGTCACA
GTCATGAAGCCATCAAAGCAAAAGAACTAATCCAAGGGCTGAGATGATTAATTAGTTTAAAAATTAGTTA
ACACGAGGGAAAAGGCTGTCTGACAGCCAGGTCACGTTATCTTTACCTGTGGTCGAAATGATTCGTGTCT
GTCGATTTTAATTATTTTTTTGAAAGGCCGAAAATAAAGTTGTAAGAGATAAACCCGCCTATATAAATTC
ATATATTTTCCTCTCCGCTTTGAATTGTCTCGTTGTCCTCCTCACTTTCATCAGCCGTTTTGAATCTCCG
GCGACTTGACAGAGAAGAACAAGGAAGAAGACTAAGAGAGAAAGTAAGAGATAATCCAGGAGATTCATTC
TCCGTTTTGAATCTTCCTCAATCTCATCTTCTTCCGCTCTTTCTTTCCAAGGTAATAGGAACTTTCTGGA
TCTACTTTATTTGCTGGATCTCGATCTTGTTTTCTCAATTTCCTTGAGATCTGGAATTCGTTTAATTTGG
ATCTGTGAACCTCCACTAAATCTTTTGGTTTTACTAGAATCGATCTAAGTTGACCGATCAGTTAGCTCGA
TTATAGCTACCAGAATTTGGCTTGACCTTGATGGAGAGATCCATGTTCATGTTACCTGGGAAATGATTTG
TATATGTGAATTGAAATCTGAACTGTTGAAGTTAGATTGAATCTGAACACTGTCAATGTTAGATTGAATC
TGAACACTGTTTAAGGTTAGATGAAGTTTGTGTATAGATTCTTCGAAACTTTAGGATTTGTAGTGTCGTA
CGTTGAACAGAAAGCTATTTCTGATTCAATCAGGGTTTATTTGACTGTATTGAACTCTTTTTGTGTGTTT
GCAGCTCATAAAAAATGCCAGGCATGACGACAGAGACCGGACCCGACCCGGCAGGGTTAATAGACCTGTT
CTGTAGAAAAAGCAAAGCTGTCAAATCTAGGGCTAATGGGGCGGGTCAAAGGAGAAAACAGGAAATTTCC
ATAGCAGCGCAGGAGACGCTCGGGAGGAAGGTAGCCGCGTTGTTAGGAATGCAAGTCAGGCATGTATGGA
AGGAGGTAGGATCTGCCAGCAGATTCAGAAAGGGAAAGGCGAGGGATGACCAGTCCAAAGCTCTAAAGGC
CCTTGAGTCTGGAGAGGTGGGCGCACTGTGGTGCTATCGTCTAGATAGATGGGATAGAGGGGGTGCAGGT
GCTATCCTTAAGATAATCGAACCGGAGGACGGTATGCCTCGTCGATTGTTGTTTGGCTGGGACGAAGATA
CAGGCAGGCCGGTGCTGGACAGTACTAACAAACGAGACCGTGGTGAACTAATACGACGAGCAGAAGAGGC
TCGTGAGGAGGCGGAAAAGCTTAGTGAGAGGGTAAGAGATACTAAAGCGCATCAAAGAGAAAACGGGGAA
TGGGTAAATGCTAGGGCGCCGTACGGACTCAGGGTTGTACTTGTCACAGTATCCGATGAAGAAGGCGATG
AGTACGATGAACGAAAGCTTGCAGCAGACGATGAAGACGCTGGAGGCCCGGATGGTCTAACGAAAGCGGA
GGCCGCACGACTCGTGTTCACACTTCCCGTCACTGATCGACTATCCTACGCGGGAACGGCTCATGCTATG
AATACCCGAGAAATACCCTCTCCGACTGGGGGGCCATGGATTGCCGTAACGGTCAGGGATATGATACAGA
ACCCCGCCTACGCGGGCTGGCAGACAACCGGGCGACAGGACGGTAAACAACGAAGACTTACCTTTTATAA
TGGTGAAGGAAAGCGTGTTAGCGTGATGCACGGACCACCACTTGTTACGGATGAGGAACAGGAGGCAGCG
AAGGCAGCGGTTAAGGGAGAGGATGGGGTCGGAGTTCCCTTAGACGGTTCAGACCATGACACGAGGCGAA
AGCATCTACTCTCTGGCCGAATGCGATGTCCTGGCTGCGGGGGCTCCTGTTCATACAGTGGCAATGGCTA
TAGATGTTGGAGATCTTCAGTCAAAGGCGGTTGCCCCGCCCCCACGTATGTCGCGAGGAAGTCCGTAGAA
GAGTATGTTGCTTTTAGGTGGGCTGCTAAGCTCGCTGCCTCAGAGCCGGATGATCCTTTTGTTATAGCGG
TTGCAGATAGGTGGGCGGCGTTAACCCATCCTCAGGCGAGCGAAGATGAGAAATATGCCAAAGCTGCCGT
TCGAGAGGCAGAGAAAAATCTAGGCCGTTTGCTGCGTGATCGACAAAATGGAGTCTACGACGGGCCGGCG
GAGCAATTTTTCGCACCCGCATATCAAGAGGCATTAAGCACACTTCAGGCAGCCAAGGATGCCGTTAGTG
AAAGCTCAGCGAGTGCTGCTGTAGACGTGAGCTGGATCGTAGACAGTAGCGATTACGAGGAGCTATGGTT
AAGAGCTACGCCGACAATGAGGAATGCCATAATAGACACGTGTATAGATGAGATTTGGGTTGCGAAGGGT
CAGAGGGGAAGGCCGTTCGATGGGGACGAGCGAGTAAAGATTAAATGGGCAGCGCGTACATAAGAATTTC
CCCGATCGTTCAAACATTTGGCAATAAAGTTTCTTAAGATTGAATCCTGTTGCCGGTCTTGCGATGATTA
TCATATAATTTCTGTTGAATTACGTTAAGCATGTAATATTTAACATGTAATGCATGACGTTATTTATGAG
ATGGGTTTTTATGATTAGAGTCCCGCAATTATACATTTAATACGCGATAGAAAACAAAATATCGCGCGCA
AACTTGGATAAATTATCGCGCGCGGTGTCATCTATGAGGACTAGATCGGGGCCCGTCGACTGCAGAGGCC
TGCATGCAAGCTTGGCGTAATCATGGTCATAGCTGTTTCCTGTGTGAAATTGTTATCCGCTCACAATTCC
ACACAACATACGAGCCGGAAGCATAAAGTGTAAAGCCTGGGGTGCCTAATGAGTGAGCTAACTCACATTA
ATTGCGTTGCGCTCACTGCCCGCTTTCCAGTCGGGAAACCTGTCGTGCCAGCTGCATTAATGAATCGGCC
AACGCGCGGGGAGAGGCGGTTTGCGTATTGGGCGCGGCCGCCGCTTCCTCGCTCACTGACTCGCTGCGCT
CGGTCGTTCGGCTGCGGCGAGCGGTATCAGCTCACTCAAAGGCGGTAATACGGTTATCCACAGAATCAGG
GGATAACGCAGGAAAGAACATGTGAGCAAAAGGCCAGCAAAAGGCCAGGAACCGTAAAAAGGCCGCGTTG
CTGGCGTTTTTCCATAGGCTCCGCCCCCCTGACGAGCATCACAAAAATCGACGCTCAAGTCAGAGGTGGC
GAAACCCGACAGGACTATAAAGATACCAGGCGTTTCCCCCTGGAAGCTCCCTCGTGCGCTCTCCTGTTCC
GACCCTGCCGCTTACCGGATACCTGTCCGCCTTTCTCCCTTCGGGAAGCGTGGCGCTTTCTCATAGCTCA
CGCTGTAGGTATCTCAGTTCGGTGTAGGTCGTTCGCTCCAAGCTGGGCTGTGTGCACGAACCCCCCGTTC
AGCCCGACCGCTGCGCCTTATCCGGTAACTATCGTCTTGAGTCCAACCCGGTAAGACACGACTTATCGCC
ACTGGCAGCAGCCACTGGTAACAGGATTAGCAGAGCGAGGTATGTAGGCGGTGCTACAGAGTTCTTGAAG
TGGTGGCCTAACTACGGCTACACTAGAAGAACAGTATTTGGTATCTGCGCTCTGCTGAAGCCAGTTACCT
TCGGAAAAAGAGTTGGTAGCTCTTGATCCGGCAAACAAACCACCGCTGGTAGCGGTGGTTTTTTTGTTTG
CAAGCAGCAGATTACGCGCAGAAAAAAAGGATCTCAAGAAGATCCTTTGATCTTTTCTACGGGGTCTGAC
GCTCAGTGGAACGAAAACTCACGTTAAGGGATTTTGGTCATGAGATTATCAAAAAGGATCTTCACCTAGA
TCCTTTTAAATTAAAAATGAAGTTTTAAATCAATCTAAAGTATATATGAGTAAACTTGGTCTGACAGTTA
GAAAAACTCATCGAGCATCAAATGAAACTGCAATTTATTCATATCAGGATTATCAATACCATATTTTTGA
AAAAGCCGTTTCTGTAATGAAGGAGAAAACTCACCGAGGCAGTTCCATAGGATGGCAAGATCCTGGTATC
GGTCTGCGATTCCGACTCGTCCAACATCAATACAACCTATTAATTTCCCCTCGTCAAAAATAAGGTTATC
AAGTGAGAAATCACCATGAGTGACGACTGAATCCGGTGAGAATGGCAAAAGTTTATGCATTTCTTTCCAG
ACTTGTTCAACAGGCCAGCCATTACGCTCGTCATCAAAATCACTCGCATCAACCAAACCGTTATTCATTC
GTGATTGCGCCTGAGCGAGACGAAATACGCGATCGCTGTTAAAAGGACAATTACAAACAGGAATCGAATG
CAACCGGCGCAGGAACACTGCCAGCGCATCAACAATATTTTCACCTGAATCAGGATATTCTTCTAATACC
TGGAATGCTGTTTTCCCAGGGATCGCAGTGGTGAGTAACCATGCATCATCAGGAGTACGGATAAAATGCT
TGATGGTCGGAAGAGGCATAAATTCCGTCAGCCAGTTTAGTCTGACCATCTCATCTGTAACATCATTGGC
AACGCTACCTTTGCCATGTTTCAGAAACAACTCTGGCGCATCGGGCTTCCCATACAATCGATAGATTGTC
GCACCTGATTGCCCGACATTATCGCGAGCCCATTTATACCCATATAAATCAGCATCCATGTTGGAATTTA
ATCGCGGCCTAGAGCAAGACGTTTCCCGTTGAATATGGCTCATACTCTTCCTTTTTCAATATTATTGAAG
CATTTATCAGGGTTATTGTCTCATGAGCGGATACATATTTGAATGTATTTAGAAAAATAAACAAATAGGG
GTTCCGCGCACATTTCCCCGAAAAGTGCCACCTGACGTCTAAGAAACCATTATTATCATGACATTAACCT
ATAAAAATAGGCGTATCACGAGGCCCTTTCGTCTCGCGCGTT
Features (pLannotate 1.2.2; 11 found; start..end, strand, type, name):
    128..227     +  misc_feature   bom (fragment): basis of mobility region from pBR322
    233..390     -  CDS            lacZα (fragment): LacZα fragment of β-galactosidase; lacZ fragment
   3504..3746    +  terminator     NOS terminator: nopaline synthase terminator and poly(A) signal
   3830..3846    -  protein_bind   lac operator: The lac repressor binds to the lac operator to inhibit transcription in E. coli. This inhibition can be relieved by adding lactose or isopropyl-β-D-thiogalactopyranoside (IPTG). lac repressor encoded by lacI
   3854..3884    -  promoter       lac promoter: promoter for the E. coli lac operon
   3899..3920    -  protein_bind   CAP binding site: CAP binding activates transcription in the presence of cAMP. E. coli catabolite activator protein
   3933..4025    -  CDS            lacI (fragment): lac repressor; lacI; The lac repressor binds to the lac operator to inhibit transcription in E. coli. This inhibition can be relieved by adding lactose or isopropyl-β-D-thiogalactopyranoside (IPTG).
   4209..4797    -  rep_origin     ori: high-copy-number ColE1/pMB1/pBR322/pUC origin of replication
   4968..5783    -  CDS            KanR: aminoglycoside phosphotransferase; aph(3')-Ia; confers resistance to kanamycin in bacteria or G418 (Geneticin®) in eukaryotes
   5784..5888    -  promoter       AmpR promoter: bla
   5983..26      +  CDS            rop (fragment) (across the origin): Rop protein, which maintains plasmids at low copy number; rop
