[The description below was written by a language model from this plasmid's Addgene catalogue record and pLannotate feature annotations shown in this document.]
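Description:
INCTbiosyn-pAct-AtINT5 is a plant expression plasmid of about 6 kb built on a kanamycin-resistant version of the pUC57 cloning backbone. In E. coli it replicates from the high-copy ColE1/pUC-type origin and is selected through the aph(3')-Ia kanamycin resistance gene, which the annotation places downstream of the bla (AmpR) promoter. The rest of the backbone consists of typical pUC-derived remnants: fragments of bom, rop and lacI, and the lac promoter/operator with a CAP binding site. A lacZα fragment lies on the other side of the insert, consistent with the insert occupying the former cloning site. The record lists no plant selectable marker or T-DNA borders, so the plasmid appears suited to direct DNA delivery rather than Agrobacterium-mediated transformation, although the record does not state a delivery route.

The payload is a roughly 3.3 kb synthetic cassette that was synthesized as a single unit and cloned into the backbone. It comprises an Actin 2 promoter, the coding sequence for the serine recombinase Integrase 5 codon-optimized for Arabidopsis thaliana, and the nopaline synthase (NOS) terminator and polyadenylation signal. Automated annotation recognized only the NOS terminator. The promoter and integrase coding sequence fall in the unannotated stretch between the lacZα fragment and the terminator, and are known from the depositor's description. No epitope tags or reporters are recorded.

Serine integrases catalyze unidirectional recombination between their cognate attachment sites, which allows intervening DNA to be inverted or excised. This plasmid supplies the integrase as the effector of genetic switches designed for eukaryotic cells, here in a plant context. It would presumably be used with a separate target construct carrying the matching attachment sites, which is not part of this record.
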