Addgene plasmid #127531: INCTbiosyn-pAct-AtINT5
Purpose: Plasmid encodes A. thaliana codon optimized Integrase 5.
Depositing lab: Martin Bonamino. Depositing organization: Instituto Nacional de Cancer (INCA). Publication: Genetic switches designed for eukaryotic cells and controlled by serine integrases. Gomide MS, Sales TT, Barros LRC, Limia CG, de Oliveira MA, Florentino LH, Barros LMG, Robledo ML, Jose GPC, Almeida MSM, Lima RN, Rehen SK, Lacorte C, Melo EO, Murad AM, Bonamino MH, Coelho CM, Rech E. Commun Biol. 2020 May 22;3(1):255. doi: 10.1038/s42003-020-0971-8. PubMed 32444777.
Backbone
  Vector backbone: pUC57
  Vector type: Plant Expression
Growth in bacteria
  Bacterial resistance: Kanamycin, 50 μg/mL
  Growth temperature: 37°C
  Growth strain: DH5alpha
  Copy number: High Copy
Gene/Insert
  Gene/Insert name: Integrase 5 coding sequence codon optimized for A. thaliana expression. (alt name: integrase 5 Expression vector)
  Insert size (bp): 3326
  Cloning method: Unknown
Terms and licenses: Academic/Nonprofit Terms; Industry Terms: Not Available to Industry
Depositor comments: The whole insert (promoter, CDS and terminator) was synthesized and cloned into backbone plasmid. The Actin 2 promoter came from Aragao, F. J. L., et al. Plant Science 168, 1227-1233 (2005) and the NOS terminator sequence from pBI426 plasmid of Datla, R.S., et al. Gene 101, 239-246 (1991). The original integrase 5 coding sequence (before A. thaliana codon optimization) was obtained from Yang, L. et al. Nat. Methods 11, 1261-1266 (2014).
How to cite: INCTbiosyn-pAct-AtINT5 was a gift from Martin Bonamino (Addgene plasmid # 127531 ; http://n2t.net/addgene:127531 ; RRID:Addgene_127531)
